LOCUS       Exported 9014 bp ds-DNA circular SYN 13-MAY-2021
DEFINITION  Encodes dCas9(C) with DHFR-PP7-VP64 fused to BDKRB2.
ACCESSION   .
VERSION     .
KEYWORDS    pBDKRB2_TCS(Q'G)_NLS-HA-dCas9(C)_T2A_DHFR-PCP-VP64
SOURCE      synthetic DNA construct
  ORGANISM  synthetic DNA construct
REFERENCE   1 (bases 1 to 9014)
  AUTHORS   Baeumler TA, Ahmed AA, Fulga TA
  TITLE     Engineering Synthetic Signaling Pathways with Programmable
            dCas9-Based Chimeric Receptors.
  JOURNAL   Cell Rep. 2017 Sep 12;20(11):2639-2653. doi:
            10.1016/j.celrep.2017.08.044.
  PUBMED    28903044
REFERENCE   2 (bases 1 to 9014)
  AUTHORS   .
  TITLE     Direct Submission
  JOURNAL   Exported May 13, 2021 from SnapGene Server 1.1.58
            http://www.snapgene.com
FEATURES             Location/Qualifiers
     source          1..9014
                     /organism="synthetic DNA construct"
                     /mol_type="other DNA"
     enhancer        12..297
                     /label=CMV enhancer
                     /note="human cytomegalovirus immediate early enhancer;
                     contains an 18-bp deletion relative to the standard CMV
                     enhancer"
     promoter        299..576
                     /label=chicken beta-actin promoter
     intron          577..804
                     /label=hybrid intron
                     /note="hybrid between chicken beta-actin (CBA) and minute
                     virus of mice (MMV) introns (Gray et al., 2011)"
     CDS             2177..2197
                     /codon_start=1
                     /product="tobacco etch virus (TEV) protease recognition and
                     cleavage site"
                     /label=TEV site
                     /translation="ENLYFQG"
     CDS             2198..2218
                     /codon_start=1
                     /product="nuclear localization signal of SV40 (simian virus
                     40) large T antigen"
                     /label=SV40 NLS
                     /translation="PKKKRKV"
     CDS             2237..2263
                     /codon_start=1
                     /product="HA (human influenza hemagglutinin) epitope tag"
                     /label=HA
                     /translation="YPYDVPDYA"
     CDS             2291..4789
                     /codon_start=1
                     /product="C-terminal portion of catalytically inactive
                     Streptococcus pyogenes dCas9 carrying the N863A mutation
                     (Zetsche et al., 2015)"
                     /label=dCas9(C)
                     /translation="KPAFLSGEQKKAIVDLLFKTNRKVTVKQLKEDYFKKIECFDSVEI
                     SGVEDRFNASLGTYHDLLKIIKDKDFLDNEENEDILEDIVLTLTLFEDREMIEERLKTY
                     AHLFDDKVMKQLKRRRYTGWGRLSRKLINGIRDKQSGKTILDFLKSDGFANRNFMQLIH
                     DDSLTFKEDIQKAQVSGQGDSLHEHIANLAGSPAIKKGILQTVKVVDELVKVMGRHKPE
                     NIVIEMARENQTTQKGQKNSRERMKRIEEGIKELGSQILKEHPVENTQLQNEKLYLYYL
                     QNGRDMYVDQELDINRLSDYDVDHIVPQSFLKDDSIDNKVLTRSDKARGKSDNVPSEEV
                     VKKMKNYWRQLLNAKLITQRKFDNLTKAERGGLSELDKAGFIKRQLVETRQITKHVAQI
                     LDSRMNTKYDENDKLIREVKVITLKSKLVSDFRKDFQFYKVREINNYHHAHDAYLNAVV
                     GTALIKKYPKLESEFVYGDYKVYDVRKMIAKSEQEIGKATAKYFFYSNIMNFFKTEITL
                     ANGEIRKRPLIETNGETGEIVWDKGRDFATVRKVLSMPQVNIVKKTEVQTGGFSKESIL
                     PKRNSDKLIARKKDWDPKKYGGFDSPTVAYSVLVVAKVEKGKSKKLKSVKELLGITIME
                     RSSFEKNPIDFLEAKGYKEVKKDLIIKLPKYSLFELENGRKRMLASAGELQKGNELALP
                     SKYVNFLYLASHYEKLKGSPEDNEQKQLFVEQHKHYLDEIIEQISEFSKRVILADANLD
                     KVLSAYNKHRDKPIREQAENIIHLFTLTNLGAPAAFKYFDTTIDRKRYTSTKEVLDATL
                     IHQSITGLYETRIDLSQLGGD"
     CDS             4793..4813
                     /codon_start=1
                     /product="nuclear localization signal of SV40 (simian virus
                     40) large T antigen"
                     /label=SV40 NLS
                     /translation="PKKKRKV"
     CDS             4835..4888
                     /codon_start=1
                     /product="2A peptide from Thosea asigna virus capsid
                     protein"
                     /label=T2A
                     /note="Eukaryotic ribosomes fail to insert a peptide bond
                     between the Gly and Pro residues, yielding separate
                     polypeptides."
                     /translation="EGRGSLLTCGDVEENPGP"
     CDS             4889..5362
                     /codon_start=1
                     /gene="folA"
                     /product="E. coli dihydrofolate reductase"
                     /label=ecDHFR
                     /translation="MISLIAALAVDYVIGMENAMPWNLPADLAWFKRNTLNKPVIMGRH
                     TWESIGRPLPGRKNIILSSQPSTDDRVTWVKSVDEAIAACGDVPEIMVIGGGRVIEQFL
                     PKAQKLYLTHIDAEVEGDTHFPDYEPDDWESVFSEFHDADAQNSHSYCFEILER"
     CDS             5828..5848
                     /codon_start=1
                     /product="nuclear localization signal of SV40 (simian virus
                     40) large T antigen"
                     /label=SV40 NLS
                     /translation="PKKKRKV"
     CDS             5873..6022
                     /codon_start=1
                     /product="tetrameric repeat of the minimal activation
                     domain of herpes simplex virus VP16 (Beerli et al., 1998)"
                     /label=VP64
                     /translation="DALDDFDLDMLGSDALDDFDLDMLGSDALDDFDLDMLGSDALDDF
                     DLDML"
     primer_bind     complement(6056..6073)
                     /label=BGH-rev
                     /note="Bovine growth hormone terminator, reverse primer.
                     Also called BGH reverse"
     polyA_signal    6062..6269
                     /label=bGH poly(A) signal
                     /note="bovine growth hormone polyadenylation signal"
     repeat_region   6278..6418
                     /label=AAV2 ITR
                     /note="inverted terminal repeat of adeno-associated virus
                     serotype 2"
     repeat_region   6278..6407
                     /label=AAV2 ITR
     rep_origin      6493..6948
                     /direction=RIGHT
                     /label=f1 ori
                     /note="f1 bacteriophage origin of replication; arrow
                     indicates direction of (+) strand synthesis"
     primer_bind     complement(6580..6599)
                     /label=F1ori-R
                     /note="F1 origin, reverse primer"
     primer_bind     6790..6811
                     /label=F1ori-F
                     /note="F1 origin, forward primer"
     primer_bind     complement(6965..6984)
                     /label=pRS-marker
                     /note="pRS vectors, use to sequence yeast selectable
                     marker"
     primer_bind     7084..7106
                     /label=pGEX 3'
                     /note="pGEX vectors, reverse primer"
     primer_bind     complement(7144..7162)
                     /label=pBRforEco
                     /note="pBR322 vectors, upsteam of EcoRI site, forward
                     primer"
     promoter        7230..7334
                     /gene="bla"
                     /label=AmpR promoter
     CDS             7335..8195
                     /codon_start=1
                     /gene="bla"
                     /product="beta-lactamase"
                     /label=AmpR
                     /note="confers resistance to ampicillin, carbenicillin, and
                     related antibiotics"
                     /translation="MSIQHFRVALIPFFAAFCLPVFAHPETLVKVKDAEDQLGARVGYI
                     ELDLNSGKILESFRPEERFPMMSTFKVLLCGAVLSRIDAGQEQLGRRIHYSQNDLVEYS
                     PVTEKHLTDGMTVRELCSAAITMSDNTAANLLLTTIGGPKELTAFLHNMGDHVTRLDRW
                     EPELNEAIPNDERDTTMPVAMATTLRKLLTGELLTLASRQQLIDWMEADKVAGPLLRSA
                     LPAGWFIADKSGAGERGSRGIIAALGPDGKPSRIVVIYTTGSQATMDERNRQIAEIGAS
                     LIKHW"
     primer_bind     complement(7553..7572)
                     /label=Amp-R
                     /note="Ampicillin resistance gene, reverse primer"
     rep_origin      8366..8954
                     /direction=RIGHT
                     /label=ori
                     /note="high-copy-number ColE1/pMB1/pBR322/pUC origin of
                     replication"
     primer_bind     8855..8874
                     /label=pBR322ori-F
                     /note="pBR322 origin, forward primer"
ORIGIN
        1 ctagaggtac ccgttacata acttacggta aatggcccgc ctggctgacc gcccaacgac
       61 ccccgcccat tgacgtcaat agtaacgcca atagggactt tccattgacg tcaatgggtg
      121 gagtatttac ggtaaactgc ccacttggca gtacatcaag tgtatcatat gccaagtacg
      181 ccccctattg acgtcaatga cggtaaatgg cccgcctggc attgtgccca gtacatgacc
      241 ttatgggact ttcctacttg gcagtacatc tacgtattag tcatcgctat taccatggtc
      301 gaggtgagcc ccacgttctg cttcactctc cccatctccc ccccctcccc acccccaatt
      361 ttgtatttat ttatttttta attattttgt gcagcgatgg gggcgggggg gggggggggg
      421 cgcgcgccag gcggggcggg gcggggcgag gggcggggcg gggcgaggcg gagaggtgcg
      481 gcggcagcca atcagagcgg cgcgctccga aagtttcctt ttatggcgag gcggcggcgg
      541 cggcggccct ataaaaagcg aagcgcgcgg cgggcgggag tcgctgcgcg ctgccttcgc
      601 cccgtgcccc gctccgccgc cgcctcgcgc cgcccgcccc ggctctgact gaccgcgtta
      661 ctcccacagg tgagcgggcg ggacggccct tctcctccgg gctgtaatta gctgagcaag
      721 aggtaagggt ttaagggatg gttggttggt ggggtattaa tgtttaatta cctggagcac
      781 ctgcctgaaa tcactttttt tcaggttgga ccggtgcgcc accatgaaga cgatcatcgc
      841 cctgagctac atcttctgcc tggtattcgc cgactacaag gacgatgatg acgccagcat
      901 cgatatgttc tcaccctgga agatttctat gttcctttct gtgcgcgagg acagcgtgcc
      961 cacaactgcg agttttagcg ccgacatgct taacgtgacc ctgcagggcc ccactctcaa
     1021 cgggacattt gctcagtcta aatgtcctca agtggaatgg ctcggctggt tgaacactat
     1081 ccagccccct ttcctttggg ttctttttgt tctggccacg ctggaaaaca tctttgttct
     1141 ctctgtgttt tgcctccata agagctcctg tacggtggcc gaaatttacc tgggtaattt
     1201 ggccgcagcg gatctcattt tggcctgtgg cctgcctttc tgggctatta ctatcagcaa
     1261 taattttgat tggttgtttg gcgagacctt gtgtcgcgtg gtgaatgcaa ttatcagtat
     1321 gaatctgtac agctcaatct gcttccttat gctcgtcagc attgacaggt acctcgccct
     1381 tgtaaagact atgagcatgg gccgcatgag gggcgtacgc tgggctaagc tctatagcct
     1441 ggtgatttgg ggttgcaccc tcctcctcag ttcacctatg ctggtcttcc gaacgatgaa
     1501 ggagtactct gacgagggcc acaatgttac cgcatgcgtt atcagttacc catctttgat
     1561 ttgggaggtc ttcacaaaca tgctgctgaa cgtggtgggt tttttgctcc ccctttctgt
     1621 gattaccttc tgtacaatgc agatcatgca agttttgcga aacaacgaaa tgcaaaaatt
     1681 taaggagata cagaccgagc gaagggccac agtgctggtc ttggtcgttt tgctgttgtt
     1741 cattatctgt tggctgcctt tccagatcag cactttcctg gacacgttgc acagactcgg
     1801 aatcctgagt agttgtcagg acgaaaggat catcgacgtt atcactcaaa tcgcgtcctt
     1861 catggcatac tccaatagct gcttgaaccc attggtgtat gttattgtgg gaaaacggtt
     1921 taggaagaag agctgggaag tgtaccaagg ggtgtgccaa aagggaggct gccgatcaga
     1981 gccaatccaa atggaaaata gcatgggtac cctgagaacc tccattagcg tggagcgaca
     2041 gatccacaag ctccaggact gggctggctc tagacagatc gataccggtg gacgcacccc
     2101 acccagcctg ggtccccaag atgagtcctg caccaccgcc agctcctccc tggccaagga
     2161 cacttcatcg accggtgaga acctgtactt ccagggcccc aagaagaaga ggaaggtggg
     2221 gggaggcagc actagttacc catacgacgt accagattac gctggaggtt ctggatccgg
     2281 cggtggctcg aagcccgcct tcctgagcgg cgagcagaaa aaggccatcg tggacctgct
     2341 gttcaagacc aaccggaaag tgaccgtgaa gcagctgaaa gaggactact tcaagaaaat
     2401 cgagtgcttc gactccgtgg aaatctccgg cgtggaagat cggttcaacg cctccctggg
     2461 cacataccac gatctgctga aaattatcaa ggacaaggac ttcctggaca atgaggaaaa
     2521 cgaggacatt ctggaagata tcgtgctgac cctgacactg tttgaggaca gagagatgat
     2581 cgaggaacgg ctgaaaacct atgcccacct gttcgacgac aaagtgatga agcagctgaa
     2641 gcggcggaga tacaccggct ggggcaggct gagccggaag ctgatcaacg gcatccggga
     2701 caagcagtcc ggcaagacaa tcctggattt cctgaagtcc gacggcttcg ccaacagaaa
     2761 cttcatgcag ctgatccacg acgacagcct gacctttaaa gaggacatcc agaaagccca
     2821 ggtgtccggc cagggcgata gcctgcacga gcacattgcc aatctggccg gcagccccgc
     2881 cattaagaag ggcatcctgc agacagtgaa ggtggtggac gagctcgtga aagtgatggg
     2941 ccggcacaag cccgagaaca tcgtgatcga aatggccaga gagaaccaga ccacccagaa
     3001 gggacagaag aacagccgcg agagaatgaa gcggatcgaa gagggcatca aagagctggg
     3061 cagccagatc ctgaaagaac accccgtgga aaacacccag ctgcagaacg agaagctgta
     3121 cctgtactac ctgcagaatg ggcgggatat gtacgtggac caggaactgg acatcaaccg
     3181 gctgtccgac tacgatgtgg accatatcgt gcctcagagc tttctgaagg acgactccat
     3241 cgacaacaag gtgctgacca gaagcgacaa ggcccggggc aagagcgaca acgtgccctc
     3301 cgaagaggtc gtgaagaaga tgaagaacta ctggcggcag ctgctgaacg ccaagctgat
     3361 tacccagaga aagttcgaca atctgaccaa ggccgagaga ggcggcctga gcgaactgga
     3421 taaggccggc ttcatcaaga gacagctggt ggaaacccgg cagatcacaa agcacgtggc
     3481 acagatcctg gactcccgga tgaacactaa gtacgacgag aatgacaagc tgatccggga
     3541 agtgaaagtg atcaccctga agtccaagct ggtgtccgat ttccggaagg atttccagtt
     3601 ttacaaagtg cgcgagatca acaactacca ccacgcccac gacgcctacc tgaacgccgt
     3661 cgtgggaacc gccctgatca aaaagtaccc taagctggaa agcgagttcg tgtacggcga
     3721 ctacaaggtg tacgacgtgc ggaagatgat cgccaagagc gagcaggaaa tcggcaaggc
     3781 taccgccaag tacttcttct acagcaacat catgaacttt ttcaagaccg agattaccct
     3841 ggccaacggc gagatccgga agcggcctct gatcgagaca aacggcgaaa ccggggagat
     3901 cgtgtgggat aagggccggg attttgccac cgtgcggaaa gtgctgagca tgccccaagt
     3961 gaatatcgtg aaaaagaccg aggtgcagac aggcggcttc agcaaagagt ctatcctgcc
     4021 caagaggaac agcgataagc tgatcgccag aaagaaggac tgggacccta agaagtacgg
     4081 cggcttcgac agccccaccg tggcctattc tgtgctggtg gtggccaaag tggaaaaggg
     4141 caagtccaag aaactgaaga gtgtgaaaga gctgctgggg atcaccatca tggaaagaag
     4201 cagcttcgag aagaatccca tcgactttct ggaagccaag ggctacaaag aagtgaaaaa
     4261 ggacctgatc atcaagctgc ctaagtactc cctgttcgag ctggaaaacg gccggaagag
     4321 aatgctggcc tctgccggcg aactgcagaa gggaaacgaa ctggccctgc cctccaaata
     4381 tgtgaacttc ctgtacctgg ccagccacta tgagaagctg aagggctccc ccgaggataa
     4441 tgagcagaaa cagctgtttg tggaacagca caagcactac ctggacgaga tcatcgagca
     4501 gatcagcgag ttctccaaga gagtgatcct ggccgacgct aatctggaca aagtgctgtc
     4561 cgcctacaac aagcaccggg ataagcccat cagagagcag gccgagaata tcatccacct
     4621 gtttaccctg accaatctgg gagcccctgc cgccttcaag tactttgaca ccaccatcga
     4681 ccggaagagg tacaccagca ccaaagaggt gctggacgcc accctgatcc accagagcat
     4741 caccggcctg tacgagacac ggatcgacct gtctcagctg ggaggcgaca gccccaagaa
     4801 gaagagaaag gtggaggcca gcagcggcag tggagagggc agaggaagtc tgctaacatg
     4861 cggtgacgtc gaggagaatc ctggcccaat gatcagtctg attgcggcgt tagcggtaga
     4921 ttacgttatc ggcatggaaa acgccatgcc gtggaacctg cctgccgatc tcgcctggtt
     4981 taaacgcaac accttaaata aacccgtgat tatgggccgc catacctggg aatcaatcgg
     5041 tcgtccgttg ccaggacgca aaaatattat cctcagcagt caaccgagta cggacgatcg
     5101 cgtaacgtgg gtgaagtcgg tggatgaagc catcgcggcg tgtggtgacg taccagaaat
     5161 catggtgatt ggcggcggtc gcgttattga acagttcttg ccaaaagcgc aaaaactgta
     5221 tctgacgcat atcgacgcag aagtggaagg cgacacccat ttcccggatt acgagccgga
     5281 tgactgggaa tcggtattca gcgaattcca cgatgctgat gcgcagaact ctcacagcta
     5341 ttgctttgag attctggagc ggcgaggtgg aggaggttca ggaggtggag gctctggagg
     5401 tggaggcagc tccaaaacca tcgttctttc ggtcggcgag gctactcgca ctctgactga
     5461 gatccagtcc accgcagacc gtcagatctt cgaagagaag gtcgggcctc tggtgggtcg
     5521 gctgcgcctc acggcttcgc tccgtcaaaa cggagccaag accgcgtatc gcgtcaacct
     5581 aaaactggat caggcggacg tcgttgattc cggacttccg aaagtgcgct acactcaggt
     5641 atggtcgcac gacgtgacaa tcgttgcgaa tagcaccgag gcctcgcgca aatcgttgta
     5701 cgatttgacc aagtccctcg tcgcgacctc gcaggtcgaa gatcttgtcg tcaaccttgt
     5761 gccgctgggc cgtagcgctg gaggaggtgg aagcggagga ggaggaagcg gaggaggagg
     5821 tagcggacct aagaaaaaga ggaaggtggc ggccgctgga tccggacggg ctgacgcatt
     5881 ggacgatttt gatctggata tgctgggaag tgacgccctc gatgattttg accttgacat
     5941 gcttggttcg gatgcccttg atgactttga cctcgacatg ctcggcagtg acgcccttga
     6001 tgatttcgac ctggacatgc tgattaacta agaattccta gagctcgctg atcagcctcg
     6061 actgtgcctt ctagttgcca gccatctgtt gtttgcccct cccccgtgcc ttccttgacc
     6121 ctggaaggtg ccactcccac tgtcctttcc taataaaatg aggaaattgc atcgcattgt
     6181 ctgagtaggt gtcattctat tctggggggt ggggtggggc aggacagcaa gggggaggat
     6241 tgggaagaga atagcaggca tgctggggag cggccgcagg aacccctagt gatggagttg
     6301 gccactccct ctctgcgcgc tcgctcgctc actgaggccg ggcgaccaaa ggtcgcccga
     6361 cgcccgggct ttgcccgggc ggcctcagtg agcgagcgag cgcgcagctg cctgcagggg
     6421 cgcctgatgc ggtattttct ccttacgcat ctgtgcggta tttcacaccg catannnnnn
     6481 nnnnnnnnnn nnnnnnnnnn nnnnnnnnnn nnnnnnnnnn nnnnnnnnnn nnnnnnnnnn
     6541 nnnnnnnnnn nnnnnnnnnn nnnnnnnnnt nnnnnnnnnn nnnnnnnnnn nnnnnnnnnn
     6601 nnnnnnnnnn nnnnnncnnn nnnnnnnnnn nnnnnnnnnn nnnnnnnnnn nnnnnnnnnn
     6661 nnnnnnnnnn nnnnnnnnnn nnnnnnnnnn nnnnnnnnnn nnnnnnnnnn nnnnnnnnnn
     6721 nnnnnnnnnn nnnnnnnnnn nnnnnnnnnn nnnnnnnncc tttgacgttg gagtccacgt
     6781 tctttaatag tggactcttg ttccaaactg gaacaacact caactctatc tcgggctatt
     6841 cttttgattt ataagggatt ttgccgattt cggtctattg gttaaaaaat gagctgattt
     6901 aacaaaaatt taacgcgaat tttaacaaaa tattaacgtt tacaatttta tggtgcactc
     6961 tcagtacaat ctgctctgat gccgcatagt taagccagcc ccgacacccg ccaacacccg
     7021 ctgacgcgcc ctgacgggct tgtctgctcc cggcatccgc ttacagacaa gctgtgaccg
     7081 tctccgggag ctgcatgtgt cagaggtttt caccgtcatc accgaaacgc gcgagacgaa
     7141 agggcctcgt gatacgccta tttttatagg ttaatgtcat gataataatg gtttcttaga
     7201 cgtcaggtgg cacttttcgg ggaaatgtgc gcggaacccc tatttgttta tttttctaaa
     7261 tacattcaaa tatgtatccg ctcatgagac aataaccctg ataaatgctt caataatatt
     7321 gaaaaaggaa gagtatgagt attcaacatt tccgtgtcgc ccttattccc ttttttgcgg
     7381 cattttgcct tcctgttttt gctcacccag aaacgctggt gaaagtaaaa gatgctgaag
     7441 atcagttggg tgcacgagtg ggttacatcg aactggatct caacagcggt aagatccttg
     7501 agagttttcg ccccgaagaa cgttttccaa tgatgagcac ttttaaagtt ctgctatgtg
     7561 gcgcggtatt atcccgtatt gacgccgggc aagagcaact cggtcgccgc atacactatt
     7621 ctcagaatga cttggttgag tactcaccag tcacagaaaa gcatcttacg gatggcatga
     7681 cagtaagaga attatgcagt gctgccataa ccatgagtga taacactgcg gccaacttac
     7741 ttctgacaac gatcggagga ccgaaggagc taaccgcttt tttgcacaac atgggggatc
     7801 atgtaactcg ccttgatcgt tgggaaccgg agctgaatga agccatacca aacgacgagc
     7861 gtgacaccac gatgcctgta gcaatggcaa caacgttgcg caaactatta actggcgaac
     7921 tacttactct agcttcccgg caacaattaa tagactggat ggaggcggat aaagttgcag
     7981 gaccacttct gcgctcggcc cttccggctg gctggtttat tgctgataaa tctggagccg
     8041 gtgagcgtgg aagccgcggt atcattgcag cactggggcc agatggtaag ccctcccgta
     8101 tcgtagttat ctacacgacg gggagtcagg caactatgga tgaacgaaat agacagatcg
     8161 ctgagatagg tgcctcactg attaagcatt ggtaactgtc agaccaagtt tactcatata
     8221 tactttagat tgatttaaaa cttcattttt aatttaaaag gatctaggtg aagatccttt
     8281 ttgataatct catgaccaaa atcccttaac gtgagttttc gttccactga gcgtcagacc
     8341 ccgtagaaaa gatcaaagga tcttcttgag atcctttttt tctgcgcgta atctgctgct
     8401 tgcaaacaaa aaaaccaccg ctaccagcgg tggtttgttt gccggatcaa gagctaccaa
     8461 ctctttttcc gaaggtaact ggcttcagca gagcgcagat accaaatact gttcttctag
     8521 tgtagccgta gttaggccac cacttcaaga actctgtagc accgcctaca tacctcgctc
     8581 tgctaatcct gttaccagtg gctgctgcca gtggcgataa gtcgtgtctt accgggttgg
     8641 actcaagacg atagttaccg gataaggcgc agcggtcggg ctgaacgggg ggttcgtgca
     8701 cacagcccag cttggagcga acgacctaca ccgaactgag atacctacag cgtgagctat
     8761 gagaaagcgc cacgcttccc gaagggagaa aggcggacag gtatccggta agcggcaggg
     8821 tcggaacagg agagcgcacg agggagcttc cagggggaaa cgcctggtat ctttatagtc
     8881 ctgtcgggtt tcgccacctc tgacttgagc gtcgattttt gtgatgctcg tcaggggggc
     8941 ggagcctatg gaaaaacgcc agcaacgcgg cctttttacg gttcctggcc ttttgctggc
     9001 cttttgctca catg
//
