LOCUS       Exported 9015 bp ds-DNA circular SYN 16-AUG-2017
DEFINITION  synthetic circular DNA
ACCESSION   .
VERSION     .
KEYWORDS    pBDKRB2_TCS(Q'G)_NLS-HA-dCas9(C)T2A_DHFR_PCP_VP64+T301
SOURCE      synthetic DNA construct
  ORGANISM  recombinant plasmid
REFERENCE   1 (bases 1 to 9015)
  AUTHORS   Weatherall Institute
  TITLE     Direct Submission
  JOURNAL   Exported Wednesday, Aug 16, 2017 from SnapGene 3.3.4
            http://www.snapgene.com
FEATURES             Location/Qualifiers
     source          1..9015
                     /organism="recombinant plasmid"
                     /mol_type="other DNA"
     misc_feature    12..810
                     /note="CBh"
     misc_feature    817..824
                     /label=konzak
     CDS             825..905
                     /codon_start=1
                     /product="p.363: At the 5′ end, we included a cleavable
                     signal sequence to promote membrane localization23 and a
                     Flag epitope tag to allow monitoring of cell-surface
                     expression by immunohistochemistry. -- Highlighted 11 mar
                     2016 flag - DYKDDDDK but where is the ""K""?"
                     /label=membrane localisation signal+ FLAG
                     /translation="MKTIIALSYIFCLVFADYKDDDDASID"
     CDS             906..2078
                     /codon_start=1
                     /label=BDKBR2
                     /translation="MFSPWKISMFLSVREDSVPTTASFSADMLNVTLQGPTLNGTFAQS
                     KCPQVEWLGWLNTIQPPFLWVLFVLATLENIFVLSVFCLHKSSCTVAEIYLGNLAAADL
                     ILACGLPFWAITISNNFDWLFGETLCRVVNAIISMNLYSSICFLMLVSIDRYLALVKTM
                     SMGRMRGVRWAKLYSLVIWGCTLLLSSPMLVFRTMKEYSDEGHNVTACVISYPSLIWEV
                     FTNMLLNVVGFLLPLSVITFCTMQIMQVLRNNEMQKFKEIQTERRATVLVLVVLLLFII
                     CWLPFQISTFLDTLHRLGILSSCQDERIIDVITQIASFMAYSNSCLNPLVYVIVGKRFR
                     KKSWEVYQGVCQKGGCRSEPIQMENSMGTLRTSISVERQIHKLQDWAGSRQ"
     CDS             2079..2177
                     /codon_start=1
                     /label=crucial for arrestin recruitment
                     /note="added sequence from the C terminus of the V2
                     vasopressin receptor (V2 tail) after each recep- tor
                     sequence, to promote arrestin recruitment20,24–26. "
                     /translation="IDTGGRTPPSLGPQDESCTTASSSLAKDTSSTG"
     CDS             2178..2198
                     /codon_start=1
                     /label=efficient TEV cleavage site
                     /translation="ENLYFQG"
     CDS             2199..2219
                     /codon_start=1
                     /label=SV40 NLS
                     /translation="PKKKRKV"
     CDS             2238..2264
                     /codon_start=1
                     /product="HA (human influenza hemagglutinin) epitope tag"
                     /label=HA
                     /translation="YPYDVPDYA"
     misc_feature    2265..2273
                     /label=GGS linker
     misc_feature    2280..2291
                     /note="(GGGGS)3 linker"
     CDS             2292..4790
                     /codon_start=1
                     /note="hSpCas9"
                     /translation="KPAFLSGEQKKAIVDLLFKTNRKVTVKQLKEDYFKKIECFDSVEI
                     SGVEDRFNASLGTYHDLLKIIKDKDFLDNEENEDILEDIVLTLTLFEDREMIEERLKTY
                     AHLFDDKVMKQLKRRRYTGWGRLSRKLINGIRDKQSGKTILDFLKSDGFANRNFMQLIH
                     DDSLTFKEDIQKAQVSGQGDSLHEHIANLAGSPAIKKGILQTVKVVDELVKVMGRHKPE
                     NIVIEMARENQTTQKGQKNSRERMKRIEEGIKELGSQILKEHPVENTQLQNEKLYLYYL
                     QNGRDMYVDQELDINRLSDYDVDHIVPQSFLKDDSIDNKVLTRSDKARGKSDNVPSEEV
                     VKKMKNYWRQLLNAKLITQRKFDNLTKAERGGLSELDKAGFIKRQLVETRQITKHVAQI
                     LDSRMNTKYDENDKLIREVKVITLKSKLVSDFRKDFQFYKVREINNYHHAHDAYLNAVV
                     GTALIKKYPKLESEFVYGDYKVYDVRKMIAKSEQEIGKATAKYFFYSNIMNFFKTEITL
                     ANGEIRKRPLIETNGETGEIVWDKGRDFATVRKVLSMPQVNIVKKTEVQTGGFSKESIL
                     PKRNSDKLIARKKDWDPKKYGGFDSPTVAYSVLVVAKVEKGKSKKLKSVKELLGITIME
                     RSSFEKNPIDFLEAKGYKEVKKDLIIKLPKYSLFELENGRKRMLASAGELQKGNELALP
                     SKYVNFLYLASHYEKLKGSPEDNEQKQLFVEQHKHYLDEIIEQISEFSKRVILADANLD
                     KVLSAYNKHRDKPIREQAENIIHLFTLTNLGAPAAFKYFDTTIDRKRYTSTKEVLDATL
                     IHQSITGLYETRIDLSQLGGD"
     misc_feature    4791..4823
                     /note="NLS"
     CDS             4836..4889
                     /codon_start=1
                     /label=T2A
                     /note="2A peptide from Thosea asigna virus capsid protein"
                     /translation="EGRGSLLTCGDVEENPGP"
     CDS             4890..5363
                     /codon_start=1
                     /gene="folA"
                     /product="E. coli dihydrofolate reductase"
                     /label=ecDHFR
                     /translation="MISLIAALAVDYVIGMENAMPWNLPADLAWFKRNTLNKPVIMGRH
                     TWESIGRPLPGRKNIILSSQPSTDDRVTWVKSVDEAIAACGDVPEIMVIGGGRVIEQFL
                     PKAQKLYLTHIDAEVEGDTHFPDYEPDDWESVFSEFHDADAQNSHSYCFEILER"
     CDS             5367..5411
                     /codon_start=1
                     /label=GGGGS linker
                     /translation="GGGGSGGGGSGGGGS"
     CDS             5412..5774
                     /codon_start=1
                     /label=PP7
                     /translation="SKTIVLSVGEATRTLTEIQSTADRQIFEEKVGPLVGRLRLTASLR
                     QNGAKTAYRVNLKLDQADVVDSGLPKVRYTQVWSHDVTIVANSTEASRKSLYDLTKSLV
                     ATSQVEDLVVNLVPLGR"
     CDS             5781..5825
                     /codon_start=1
                     /label=GGGGS- linker
                     /translation="GGGGSGGGGSGGGGS"
     CDS             5829..5849
                     /codon_start=1
                     /product="nuclear localization signal of SV40 large T
                     antigen"
                     /label=SV40 NLS
                     /translation="PKKKRKV"
     CDS             5874..6023
                     /codon_start=1
                     /product="tetrameric repeat of the minimal activation
                     domain of herpes simplex virus VP16 (Beerli et al., 1998)"
                     /label=VP64
                     /translation="DALDDFDLDMLGSDALDDFDLDMLGSDALDDFDLDMLGSDALDDF
                     DLDML"
     misc_feature    6039..6270
                     /note="bGH polyA"
     misc_feature    6279..6419
                     /label=R-ITR
     rep_origin      6511..6817
                     /direction=RIGHT
                     /label=f1 Origin
     misc_feature    7336..8193
                     /label=AmpR
     rep_origin      8344..9011
                     /direction=RIGHT
                     /label=pUC ori
ORIGIN
        1 ctagaggtac ccgttacata acttacggta aatggcccgc ctggctgacc gcccaacgac
       61 ccccgcccat tgacgtcaat agtaacgcca atagggactt tccattgacg tcaatgggtg
      121 gagtatttac ggtaaactgc ccacttggca gtacatcaag tgtatcatat gccaagtacg
      181 ccccctattg acgtcaatga cggtaaatgg cccgcctggc attgtgccca gtacatgacc
      241 ttatgggact ttcctacttg gcagtacatc tacgtattag tcatcgctat taccatggtc
      301 gaggtgagcc ccacgttctg cttcactctc cccatctccc ccccctcccc acccccaatt
      361 ttgtatttat ttatttttta attattttgt gcagcgatgg gggcgggggg gggggggggg
      421 cgcgcgccag gcggggcggg gcggggcgag gggcggggcg gggcgaggcg gagaggtgcg
      481 gcggcagcca atcagagcgg cgcgctccga aagtttcctt ttatggcgag gcggcggcgg
      541 cggcggccct ataaaaagcg aagcgcgcgg cgggcgggag tcgctgcgac gctgccttcg
      601 ccccgtgccc cgctccgccg ccgcctcgcg ccgcccgccc cggctctgac tgaccgcgtt
      661 actcccacag gtgagcgggc gggacggccc ttctcctccg ggctgtaatt agctgagcaa
      721 gaggtaaggg tttaagggat ggttggttgg tggggtatta atgtttaatt acctggagca
      781 cctgcctgaa atcacttttt ttcaggttgg accggtgcgc caccatgaag acgatcatcg
      841 ccctgagcta catcttctgc ctggtattcg ccgactacaa ggacgatgat gacgccagca
      901 tcgatatgtt ctcaccctgg aagatttcta tgttcctttc tgtgcgcgag gacagcgtgc
      961 ccacaactgc gagttttagc gccgacatgc ttaacgtgac cctgcagggc cccactctca
     1021 acgggacatt tgctcagtct aaatgtcctc aagtggaatg gctcggctgg ttgaacacta
     1081 tccagccccc tttcctttgg gttctttttg ttctggccac gctggaaaac atctttgttc
     1141 tctctgtgtt ttgcctccat aagagctcct gtacggtggc cgaaatttac ctgggtaatt
     1201 tggccgcagc ggatctcatt ttggcctgtg gcctgccttt ctgggctatt actatcagca
     1261 ataattttga ttggttgttt ggcgagacct tgtgtcgcgt ggtgaatgca attatcagta
     1321 tgaatctgta cagctcaatc tgcttcctta tgctcgtcag cattgacagg tacctcgccc
     1381 ttgtaaagac tatgagcatg ggccgcatga ggggcgtacg ctgggctaag ctctatagcc
     1441 tggtgatttg gggttgcacc ctcctcctca gttcacctat gctggtcttc cgaacgatga
     1501 aggagtactc tgacgagggc cacaatgtta ccgcatgcgt tatcagttac ccatctttga
     1561 tttgggaggt cttcacaaac atgctgctga acgtggtggg ttttttgctc cccctttctg
     1621 tgattacctt ctgtacaatg cagatcatgc aagttttgcg aaacaacgaa atgcaaaaat
     1681 ttaaggagat acagaccgag cgaagggcca cagtgctggt cttggtcgtt ttgctgttgt
     1741 tcattatctg ttggctgcct ttccagatca gcactttcct ggacacgttg cacagactcg
     1801 gaatcctgag tagttgtcag gacgaaagga tcatcgacgt tatcactcaa atcgcgtcct
     1861 tcatggcata ctccaatagc tgcttgaacc cattggtgta tgttattgtg ggaaaacggt
     1921 ttaggaagaa gagctgggaa gtgtaccaag gggtgtgcca aaagggaggc tgccgatcag
     1981 agccaatcca aatggaaaat agcatgggta ccctgagaac ctccattagc gtggagcgac
     2041 agatccacaa gctccaggac tgggctggct ctagacagat cgataccggt ggacgcaccc
     2101 cacccagcct gggtccccaa gatgagtcct gcaccaccgc cagctcctcc ctggccaagg
     2161 acacttcatc gaccggtgag aacctgtact tccagggccc caagaagaag aggaaggtgg
     2221 ggggaggcag cactagttac ccatacgacg taccagatta cgctggaggt tctggatccg
     2281 gcggtggctc gaagcccgcc ttcctgagcg gcgagcagaa aaaggccatc gtggacctgc
     2341 tgttcaagac caaccggaaa gtgaccgtga agcagctgaa agaggactac ttcaagaaaa
     2401 tcgagtgctt cgactccgtg gaaatctccg gcgtggaaga tcggttcaac gcctccctgg
     2461 gcacatacca cgatctgctg aaaattatca aggacaagga cttcctggac aatgaggaaa
     2521 acgaggacat tctggaagat atcgtgctga ccctgacact gtttgaggac agagagatga
     2581 tcgaggaacg gctgaaaacc tatgcccacc tgttcgacga caaagtgatg aagcagctga
     2641 agcggcggag atacaccggc tggggcaggc tgagccggaa gctgatcaac ggcatccggg
     2701 acaagcagtc cggcaagaca atcctggatt tcctgaagtc cgacggcttc gccaacagaa
     2761 acttcatgca gctgatccac gacgacagcc tgacctttaa agaggacatc cagaaagccc
     2821 aggtgtccgg ccagggcgat agcctgcacg agcacattgc caatctggcc ggcagccccg
     2881 ccattaagaa gggcatcctg cagacagtga aggtggtgga cgagctcgtg aaagtgatgg
     2941 gccggcacaa gcccgagaac atcgtgatcg aaatggccag agagaaccag accacccaga
     3001 agggacagaa gaacagccgc gagagaatga agcggatcga agagggcatc aaagagctgg
     3061 gcagccagat cctgaaagaa caccccgtgg aaaacaccca gctgcagaac gagaagctgt
     3121 acctgtacta cctgcagaat gggcgggata tgtacgtgga ccaggaactg gacatcaacc
     3181 ggctgtccga ctacgatgtg gaccatatcg tgcctcagag ctttctgaag gacgactcca
     3241 tcgacaacaa ggtgctgacc agaagcgaca aggcccgggg caagagcgac aacgtgccct
     3301 ccgaagaggt cgtgaagaag atgaagaact actggcggca gctgctgaac gccaagctga
     3361 ttacccagag aaagttcgac aatctgacca aggccgagag aggcggcctg agcgaactgg
     3421 ataaggccgg cttcatcaag agacagctgg tggaaacccg gcagatcaca aagcacgtgg
     3481 cacagatcct ggactcccgg atgaacacta agtacgacga gaatgacaag ctgatccggg
     3541 aagtgaaagt gatcaccctg aagtccaagc tggtgtccga tttccggaag gatttccagt
     3601 tttacaaagt gcgcgagatc aacaactacc accacgccca cgacgcctac ctgaacgccg
     3661 tcgtgggaac cgccctgatc aaaaagtacc ctaagctgga aagcgagttc gtgtacggcg
     3721 actacaaggt gtacgacgtg cggaagatga tcgccaagag cgagcaggaa atcggcaagg
     3781 ctaccgccaa gtacttcttc tacagcaaca tcatgaactt tttcaagacc gagattaccc
     3841 tggccaacgg cgagatccgg aagcggcctc tgatcgagac aaacggcgaa accggggaga
     3901 tcgtgtggga taagggccgg gattttgcca ccgtgcggaa agtgctgagc atgccccaag
     3961 tgaatatcgt gaaaaagacc gaggtgcaga caggcggctt cagcaaagag tctatcctgc
     4021 ccaagaggaa cagcgataag ctgatcgcca gaaagaagga ctgggaccct aagaagtacg
     4081 gcggcttcga cagccccacc gtggcctatt ctgtgctggt ggtggccaaa gtggaaaagg
     4141 gcaagtccaa gaaactgaag agtgtgaaag agctgctggg gatcaccatc atggaaagaa
     4201 gcagcttcga gaagaatccc atcgactttc tggaagccaa gggctacaaa gaagtgaaaa
     4261 aggacctgat catcaagctg cctaagtact ccctgttcga gctggaaaac ggccggaaga
     4321 gaatgctggc ctctgccggc gaactgcaga agggaaacga actggccctg ccctccaaat
     4381 atgtgaactt cctgtacctg gccagccact atgagaagct gaagggctcc cccgaggata
     4441 atgagcagaa acagctgttt gtggaacagc acaagcacta cctggacgag atcatcgagc
     4501 agatcagcga gttctccaag agagtgatcc tggccgacgc taatctggac aaagtgctgt
     4561 ccgcctacaa caagcaccgg gataagccca tcagagagca ggccgagaat atcatccacc
     4621 tgtttaccct gaccaatctg ggagcccctg ccgccttcaa gtactttgac accaccatcg
     4681 accggaagag gtacaccagc accaaagagg tgctggacgc caccctgatc caccagagca
     4741 tcaccggcct gtacgagaca cggatcgacc tgtctcagct gggaggcgac agccccaaga
     4801 agaagagaaa ggtggaggcc agcagcggca gtggagaggg cagaggaagt ctgctaacat
     4861 gcggtgacgt cgaggagaat cctggcccaa tgatcagtct gattgcggcg ttagcggtag
     4921 attacgttat cggcatggaa aacgccatgc cgtggaacct gcctgccgat ctcgcctggt
     4981 ttaaacgcaa caccttaaat aaacccgtga ttatgggccg ccatacctgg gaatcaatcg
     5041 gtcgtccgtt gccaggacgc aaaaatatta tcctcagcag tcaaccgagt acggacgatc
     5101 gcgtaacgtg ggtgaagtcg gtggatgaag ccatcgcggc gtgtggtgac gtaccagaaa
     5161 tcatggtgat tggcggcggt cgcgttattg aacagttctt gccaaaagcg caaaaactgt
     5221 atctgacgca tatcgacgca gaagtggaag gcgacaccca tttcccggat tacgagccgg
     5281 atgactggga atcggtattc agcgaattcc acgatgctga tgcgcagaac tctcacagct
     5341 attgctttga gattctggag cggcgaggtg gaggaggttc aggaggtgga ggctctggag
     5401 gtggaggcag ctccaaaacc atcgttcttt cggtcggcga ggctactcgc actctgactg
     5461 agatccagtc caccgcagac cgtcagatct tcgaagagaa ggtcgggcct ctggtgggtc
     5521 ggctgcgcct cacggcttcg ctccgtcaaa acggagccaa gaccgcgtat cgcgtcaacc
     5581 taaaactgga tcaggcggac gtcgttgatt ccggacttcc gaaagtgcgc tacactcagg
     5641 tatggtcgca cgacgtgaca atcgttgcga atagcaccga ggcctcgcgc aaatcgttgt
     5701 acgatttgac caagtccctc gtcgcgacct cgcaggtcga agatcttgtc gtcaaccttg
     5761 tgccgctggg ccgtagcgct ggaggaggtg gaagcggagg aggaggaagc ggaggaggag
     5821 gtagcggacc taagaaaaag aggaaggtgg cggccgctgg atccggacgg gctgacgcat
     5881 tggacgattt tgatctggat atgctgggaa gtgacgccct cgatgatttt gaccttgaca
     5941 tgcttggttc ggatgccctt gatgactttg acctcgacat gctcggcagt gacgcccttg
     6001 atgatttcga cctggacatg ctgattaact aagaattcct agagctcgct gatcagcctc
     6061 gactgtgcct tctagttgcc agccatctgt tgtttgcccc tcccccgtgc cttccttgac
     6121 cctggaaggt gccactccca ctgtcctttc ctaataaaat gaggaaattg catcgcattg
     6181 tctgagtagg tgtcattcta ttctgggggg tggggtgggg caggacagca agggggagga
     6241 ttgggaagag aatagcaggc atgctgggga gcggccgcag gaacccctag tgatggagtt
     6301 ggccactccc tctctgcgcg ctcgctcgct cactgaggcc gggcgaccaa aggtcgcccg
     6361 acgcccgggc tttgcccggg cggcctcagt gagcgagcga gcgcgcagct gcctgcaggg
     6421 gcgcctgatg cggtattttc tccttacgca tctgtgcggt atttcacacc gcatannnnn
     6481 nnnnnnnnnn nnnnnnnnnn nnnnnnnnnn nnnnnnnnnn nnnnnnnnnn nnnnnnnnnn
     6541 nnnnnnnnnn nnnnnnnnnn nnnnnnnnnn nnnnnnnnnn nnnnnnnnnn nnnnnnnnnn
     6601 nnnnnnnnnn nnnnnnncnn nnnnnnnnnn nnnnnnnnnn nnnnnnnnnn nnnnnnnnnn
     6661 nnnnnnnnnn nnnnnnnnnn nnnnnnnnnn nnnnnnnnnn nnnnnnnnnn nnnnnnnnnn
     6721 nnnnnnnnnn nnnnnnnnnn nnnnnnnnnn nnnnnnnnnc ctttgacgtt ggagtccacg
     6781 ttctttaata gtggactctt gttccaaact ggaacaacac tcaaccctat ctcgggctat
     6841 tcttttgatt tataagggat tttgccgatt tcggcctatt ggttaaaaaa tgagctgatt
     6901 taacaaaaat ttaacgcgaa ttttaacaaa atattaacgt ttacaatttt atggtgcact
     6961 ctcagtacaa tctgctctga tgccgcatag ttaagccagc cccgacaccc gccaacaccc
     7021 gctgacgcgc cctgacgggc ttgtctgctc ccggcatccg cttacagaca agctgtgacc
     7081 gtctccggga gctgcatgtg tcagaggttt tcaccgtcat caccgaaacg cgcgagacga
     7141 aagggcctcg tgatacgcct atttttatag gttaatgtca tgataataat ggtttcttag
     7201 acgtcaggtg gcacttttcg gggaaatgtg cgcggaaccc ctatttgttt atttttctaa
     7261 atacattcaa atatgtatcc gctcatgaga caataaccct gataaatgct tcaataatat
     7321 tgaaaaagga agagtatgag tattcaacat ttccgtgtcg cccttattcc cttttttgcg
     7381 gcattttgcc ttcctgtttt tgctcaccca gaaacgctgg tgaaagtaaa agatgctgaa
     7441 gatcagttgg gtgcacgagt gggttacatc gaactggatc tcaacagcgg taagatcctt
     7501 gagagttttc gccccgaaga acgttttcca atgatgagca cttttaaagt tctgctatgt
     7561 ggcgcggtat tatcccgtat tgacgccggg caagagcaac tcggtcgccg catacactat
     7621 tctcagaatg acttggttga gtactcacca gtcacagaaa agcatcttac ggatggcatg
     7681 acagtaagag aattatgcag tgctgccata accatgagtg ataacactgc ggccaactta
     7741 cttctgacaa cgatcggagg accgaaggag ctaaccgctt ttttgcacaa catgggggat
     7801 catgtaactc gccttgatcg ttgggaaccg gagctgaatg aagccatacc aaacgacgag
     7861 cgtgacacca cgatgcctgt agcaatggca acaacgttgc gcaaactatt aactggcgaa
     7921 ctacttactc tagcttcccg gcaacaatta atagactgga tggaggcgga taaagttgca
     7981 ggaccacttc tgcgctcggc ccttccggct ggctggttta ttgctgataa atctggagcc
     8041 ggtgagcgtg gaagccgcgg tatcattgca gcactggggc cagatggtaa gccctcccgt
     8101 atcgtagtta tctacacgac ggggagtcag gcaactatgg atgaacgaaa tagacagatc
     8161 gctgagatag gtgcctcact gattaagcat tggtaactgt cagaccaagt ttactcatat
     8221 atactttaga ttgatttaaa acttcatttt taatttaaaa ggatctaggt gaagatcctt
     8281 tttgataatc tcatgaccaa aatcccttaa cgtgagtttt cgttccactg agcgtcagac
     8341 cccgtagaaa agatcaaagg atcttcttga gatccttttt ttctgcgcgt aatctgctgc
     8401 ttgcaaacaa aaaaaccacc gctaccagcg gtggtttgtt tgccggatca agagctacca
     8461 actctttttc cgaaggtaac tggcttcagc agagcgcaga taccaaatac tgtccttcta
     8521 gtgtagccgt agttaggcca ccacttcaag aactctgtag caccgcctac atacctcgct
     8581 ctgctaatcc tgttaccagt ggctgctgcc agtggcgata agtcgtgtct taccgggttg
     8641 gactcaagac gatagttacc ggataaggcg cagcggtcgg gctgaacggg gggttcgtgc
     8701 acacagccca gcttggagcg aacgacctac accgaactga gatacctaca gcgtgagcta
     8761 tgagaaagcg ccacgcttcc cgaagggaga aaggcggaca ggtatccggt aagcggcagg
     8821 gtcggaacag gagagcgcac gagggagctt ccagggggaa acgcctggta tctttatagt
     8881 cctgtcgggt ttcgccacct ctgacttgag cgtcgatttt tgtgatgctc gtcagggggg
     8941 cggagcctat ggaaaaacgc cagcaacgcg gcctttttac ggttcctggc cttttgctgg
     9001 ccttttgctc acatg
//
