[The description below was written by a language model from this plasmid's Addgene catalogue record and the feature table of its GenBank file.]
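Description:
pBDKRB2_TCS(Q'G)_NLS-HA-dCas9(C)_T2A_DHFR-PCP-VP64 is a roughly 9 kb mammalian expression plasmid for CRISPR-based synthetic biology, encoding a chimeric GPCR whose output is a releasable fragment of split dCas9. It is propagated in E. coli at high copy from a pUC/ColE1-type origin with ampicillin selection, and also carries an f1 origin. A single AAV2 ITR lies downstream of the expression cassette. Only this right-hand repeat is annotated, so it appears to be a remnant of the parental backbone rather than part of a packageable AAV genome.

Expression is driven by the CBh promoter (CMV enhancer, chicken β-actin promoter and hybrid intron) and terminated by the bGH polyadenylation signal. After a Kozak sequence, the open reading frame begins with a cleavable membrane-localisation signal and a Flag epitope. These are followed by the bradykinin receptor BDKRB2 and a V2 vasopressin receptor tail, which is annotated as promoting arrestin recruitment. Next come a TEV protease cleavage site (the Q'G variant), an SV40 NLS, an HA tag, flexible linkers, and the C-terminal portion of catalytically inactive S. pyogenes dCas9 (N863A) with a further NLS.

A T2A peptide then separates a second polypeptide: E. coli DHFR, linked to the PP7 coat protein (PCP), an SV40 NLS and the VP64 activation domain. The record does not state the role of the DHFR moiety, although ecDHFR is commonly used as a ligand-stabilised destabilising domain.

The design implies that TEV cleavage frees NLS-tagged dCas9(C) from the membrane so that it can enter the nucleus. PCP-VP64 would supply transcriptional activation through PP7 aptamer-bearing guide RNAs. The complementary dCas9(N) fragment, the protease and the guide RNA are not encoded here. The two held sequence records differ by one base pair but describe the same architecture.
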