Addgene plasmid #101110: pBDKRB2_TCS(Q’G)_NLS-HA-dCas9(C)_T2A_DHFR-PCP-VP64
Purpose: Encodes dCas9(C) with DHFR-PP7-VP64 fused to BDKRB2
Depositing lab: Tudor Fulga. Depositing organization: University of Oxford. Publication: Engineering Synthetic Signaling Pathways with Programmable dCas9-Based Chimeric Receptors. Baeumler TA, Ahmed AA, Fulga TA. Cell Rep. 2017 Sep 12;20(11):2639-2653. doi: 10.1016/j.celrep.2017.08.044. PubMed 28903044.
Backbone
  Vector backbone: pBDKRB2_TCS(Q’G)_NLS-HA-dCas9(C)-VP64_T2A_MCP-P65-HSF1
  Modifications to backbone: The VP64_T2A_MCP-P65-HSF1 cassette from pBDKRB2_TCS(Q’G)_NLS-HA-dCas9(C)-VP64_T2A_MCP-P65-HSF1 was removed, and DHFR-PCP-VP64 was placed downstream of dCas9(C) sequence separated by a T2A site. The DHFR-PCP-VP64 sequence was obtained from plasmid DHFR-PP7-VP64_T2A_GFP (gift from Amit Choudhary, Addgene plasmid #86167).
  Vector type: Mammalian Expression, CRISPR, Synthetic Biology
Growth in bacteria
  Bacterial resistance: Ampicillin, 100 μg/mL
  Growth temperature: 37°C
  Growth strain: DH5alpha
  Copy number: High Copy
Gene/Insert
  Gene/Insert name: BDKRB2-dCas9(C)_DHFR-PCP-VP64
  Tag / fusion protein: Flag (N terminal on insert); HA
Resource information
  A portion of this plasmid was derived from a plasmid made by: plasmid DHFR-PP7-VP64_T2A_GFP (gift from Amit Choudhary, Addgene plasmid #86167); pBDKRB2_TCS(Q’G)_NLS-HA-dCas9(C)-VP64_T2A_MCP-P65-HSF1.
Terms and licenses: Academic/Nonprofit Terms; Industry Terms: Not Available to Industry
How to cite: pBDKRB2_TCS(Q’G)_NLS-HA-dCas9(C)_T2A_DHFR-PCP-VP64 was a gift from Tudor Fulga (Addgene plasmid # 101110 ; http://n2t.net/addgene:101110 ; RRID:Addgene_101110)
