>Addgene plasmid #101110 | pBDKRB2_TCS(Q’G)_NLS-HA-dCas9(C)_T2A_DHFR-PCP-VP64 | addgene partial sequence | sequence record 194490 | Addgene Partial NGS Result
CGCTGCCTTCGCCCCGTGCCCCGCTCCGCCGCCGCCTCGCGCCGCCCGCCCCGGCTCTGACTGACCGCGT
TACTCCCACAGGTGAGCGGGCGGGACGGCCCTTCTCCTCCGGGCTGTAATTAGCTGAGCAAGAGGTAAGG
GTTTAAGGGATGGTTGGTTGGTGGGGTATTAATGTTTAATTACCTGGAGCACCTGCCTGAAATCACTTTT
TTTCAGGTTGGACCGGTGCGCCACCATGAAGACGATCATCGCCCTGAGCTACATCTTCTGCCTGGTATTC
GCCGACTACAAGGACGATGATGACGCCAGCATCGATATGTTCTCACCCTGGAAGATTTCTATGTTCCTTT
CTGTGCGCGAGGACAGCGTGCCCACAACTGCGAGTTTTAGCGCCGACATGCTTAACGTGACCCTGCAGGG
CCCCACTCTCAACGGGACATTTGCTCAGTCTAAATGTCCTCAAGTGGAATGGCTCGGCTGGTTGAACACT
ATCCAGCCCCCTTTCCTTTGGGTTCTTTTTGTTCTGGCCACGCTGGAAAACATCTTTGTTCTCTCTGTGT
TTTGCCTCCATAAGAGCTCCTGTACGGTGGCCGAAATTTACCTGGGTAATTTGGCCGCAGCGGATCTCAT
TTTGGCCTGTGGCCTGCCTTTCTGGGCTATTACTATCAGCAATAATTTTGATTGGTTGTTTGGCGAGACC
TTGTGTCGCGTGGTGAATGCAATTATCAGTATGAATCTGTACAGCTCAATCTGCTTCCTTATGCTCGTCA
GCATTGACAGGTACCTCGCCCTTGTAAAGACTATGAGCATGGGCCGCATGAGGGGCGTACGCTGGGCTAA
GCTCTATAGCCTGGTGATTTGGGGTTGCACCCTCCTCCTCAGTTCACCTATGCTGGTCTTCCGAACGATG
AAGGAGTACTCTGACGAGGGCCACAATGTTACCGCATGCGTTATCAGTTACCCATCTTTGATTTGGGAGG
TCTTCACAAACATGCTGCTGAACGTGGTGGGTTTTTTGCTCCCCCTTTCTGTGATTACCTTCTGTACAAT
GCAGATCATGCAAGTTTTGCGAAACAACGAAATGCAAAAATTTAAGGAGATACAGACCGAGCGAAGGGCC
ACAGTGCTGGTCTTGGTCGTTTTGCTGTTGTTCATTATCTGTTGGCTGCCTTTCCAGATCAGCACTTTCC
TGGACACGTTGCACAGACTCGGAATCCTGAGTAGTTGTCAGGACGAAAGGATCATCGACGTTATCACTCA
AATCGCGTCCTTCATGGCATACTCCAATAGCTGCTTGAACCCATTGGTGTATGTTATTGTGGGAAAACGG
TTTAGGAAGAAGAGCTGGGAAGTGTACCAAGGGGTGTGCCAAAAGGGAGGCTGCCGATCAGAGCCAATCC
AAATGGAAAATAGCATGGGTACCCTGAGAACCTCCATTAGCGTGGAGCGACAGATCCACAAGCTCCAGGA
CTGGGCTGGCTCTAGACAGATCGATACCGGTGGACGCACCCCACCCAGCCTGGGTCCCCAAGATGAGTCC
TGCACCACCGCCAGCTCCTCCCTGGCCAAGGACACTTCATCGACCGGTGAGAACCTGTACTTCCAGGGCC
CCAAGAAGAAGAGGAAGGTGGGGGGAGGCAGCACTAGTTACCCATACGACGTACCAGATTACGCTGGAGG
TTCTGGATCCGGCGGTGGCTCGAAGCCCGCCTTCCTGAGCGGCGAGCAGAAAAAGGCCATCGTGGACCTG
CTGTTCAAGACCAACCGGAAAGTGACCGTGAAGCAGCTGAAAGAGGACTACTTCAAGAAAATCGAGTGCT
TCGACTCCGTGGAAATCTCCGGCGTGGAAGATCGGTTCAACGCCTCCCTGGGCACATACCACGATCTGCT
GAAAATTATCAAGGACAAGGACTTCCTGGACAATGAGGAAAACGAGGACATTCTGGAAGATATCGTGCTG
ACCCTGACACTGTTTGAGGACAGAGAGATGATCGAGGAACGGCTGAAAACCTATGCCCACCTGTTCGACG
ACAAAGTGATGAAGCAGCTGAAGCGGCGGAGATACACCGGCTGGGGCAGGCTGAGCCGGAAGCTGATCAA
CGGCATCCGGGACAAGCAGTCCGGCAAGACAATCCTGGATTTCCTGAAGTCCGACGGCTTCGCCAACAGA
AACTTCATGCAGCTGATCCACGACGACAGCCTGACCTTTAAAGAGGACATCCAGAAAGCCCAGGTGTCCG
GCCAGGGCGATAGCCTGCACGAGCACATTGCCAATCTGGCCGGCAGCCCCGCCATTAAGAAGGGCATCCT
GCAGACAGTGAAGGTGGTGGACGAGCTCGTGAAAGTGATGGGCCGGCACAAGCCCGAGAACATCGTGATC
GAAATGGCCAGAGAGAACCAGACCACCCAGAAGGGACAGAAGAACAGCCGCGAGAGAATGAAGCGGATCG
AAGAGGGCATCAAAGAGCTGGGCAGCCAGATCCTGAAAGAACACCCCGTGGAAAACACCCAGCTGCAGAA
CGAGAAGCTGTACCTGTACTACCTGCAGAATGGGCGGGATATGTACGTGGACCAGGAACTGGACATCAAC
CGGCTGTCCGACTACGATGTGGACCATATCGTGCCTCAGAGCTTTCTGAAGGACGACTCCATCGACAACA
AGGTGCTGACCAGAAGCGACAAGGCCCGGGGCAAGAGCGACAACGTGCCCTCCGAAGAGGTCGTGAAGAA
GATGAAGAACTACTGGCGGCAGCTGCTGAACGCCAAGCTGATTACCCAGAGAAAGTTCGACAATCTGACC
AAGGCCGAGAGAGGCGGCCTGAGCGAACTGGATAAGGCCGGCTTCATCAAGAGACAGCTGGTGGAAACCC
GGCAGATCACAAAGCACGTGGCACAGATCCTGGACTCCCGGATGAACACTAAGTACGACGAGAATGACAA
GCTGATCCGGGAAGTGAAAGTGATCACCCTGAAGTCCAAGCTGGTGTCCGATTTCCGGAAGGATTTCCAG
TTTTACAAAGTGCGCGAGATCAACAACTACCACCACGCCCACGACGCCTACCTGAACGCCGTCGTGGGAA
CCGCCCTGATCAAAAAGTACCCTAAGCTGGAAAGCGAGTTCGTGTACGGCGACTACAAGGTGTACGACGT
GCGGAAGATGATCGCCAAGAGCGAGCAGGAAATCGGCAAGGCTACCGCCAAGTACTTCTTCTACAGCAAC
ATCATGAACTTTTTCAAGACCGAGATTACCCTGGCCAACGGCGAGATCCGGAAGCGGCCTCTGATCGAGA
CAAACGGCGAAACCGGGGAGATCGTGTGGGATAAGGGCCGGGATTTTGCCACCGTGCGGAAAGTGCTGAG
CATGCCCCAAGTGAATATCGTGAAAAAGACCGAGGTGCAGACAGGCGGCTTCAGCAAAGAGTCTATCCTG
CCCAAGAGGAACAGCGATAAGCTGATCGCCAGAAAGAAGGACTGGGACCCTAAGAAGTACGGCGGCTTCG
ACAGCCCCACCGTGGCCTATTCTGTGCTGGTGGTGGCCAAAGTGGAAAAGGGCAAGTCCAAGAAACTGAA
GAGTGTGAAAGAGCTGCTGGGGATCACCATCATGGAAAGAAGCAGCTTCGAGAAGAATCCCATCGACTTT
CTGGAAGCCAAGGGCTACAAAGAAGTGAAAAAGGACCTGATCATCAAGCTGCCTAAGTACTCCCTGTTCG
AGCTGGAAAACGGCCGGAAGAGAATGCTGGCCTCTGCCGGCGAACTGCAGAAGGGAAACGAACTGGCCCT
GCCCTCCAAATATGTGAACTTCCTGTACCTGGCCAGCCACTATGAGAAGCTGAAGGGCTCCCCCGAGGAT
AATGAGCAGAAACAGCTGTTTGTGGAACAGCACAAGCACTACCTGGACGAGATCATCGAGCAGATCAGCG
AGTTCTCCAAGAGAGTGATCCTGGCCGACGCTAATCTGGACAAAGTGCTGTCCGCCTACAACAAGCACCG
GGATAAGCCCATCAGAGAGCAGGCCGAGAATATCATCCACCTGTTTACCCTGACCAATCTGGGAGCCCCT
GCCGCCTTCAAGTACTTTGACACCACCATCGACCGGAAGAGGTACACCAGCACCAAAGAGGTGCTGGACG
CCACCCTGATCCACCAGAGCATCACCGGCCTGTACGAGACACGGATCGACCTGTCTCAGCTGGGAGGCGA
CAGCCCCAAGAAGAAGAGAAAGGTGGAGGCCAGCAGCGGCAGTGGAGAGGGCAGAGGAAGTCTGCTAACA
TGCGGTGACGTCGAGGAGAATCCTGGCCCAATGATCAGTCTGATTGCGGCGTTAGCGGTAGATTACGTTA
TCGGCATGGAAAACGCCATGCCGTGGAACCTGCCTGCCGATCTCGCCTGGTTTAAACGCAACACCTTAAA
TAAACCCGTGATTATGGGCCGCCATACCTGGGAATCAATCGGTCGTCCGTTGCCAGGACGCAAAAATATT
ATCCTCAGCAGTCAACCGAGTACGGACGATCGCGTAACGTGGGTGAAGTCGGTGGATGAAGCCATCGCGG
CGTGTGGTGACGTACCAGAAATCATGGTGATTGGCGGCGGTCGCGTTATTGAACAGTTCTTGCCAAAAGC
GCAAAAACTGTATCTGACGCATATCGACGCAGAAGTGGAAGGCGACACCCATTTCCCGGATTACGAGCCG
GATGACTGGGAATCGGTATTCAGCGAATTCCACGATGCTGATGCGCAGAACTCTCACAGCTATTGCTTTG
AGATTCTGGAGCGGCGAGGTGGAGGAGGTTCAGGAGGTGGAGGCTCTGGAGGTGGAGGCAGCTCCAAAAC
CATCGTTCTTTCGGTCGGCGAGGCTACTCGCACTCTGACTGAGATCCAGTCCACCGCAGACCGTCAGATC
TTCGAAGAGAAGGTCGGGCCTCTGGTGGGTCGGCTGCGCCTCACGGCTTCGCTCCGTCAAAACGGAGCCA
AGACCGCGTATCGCGTCAACCTAAAACTGGATCAGGCGGACGTCGTTGATTCCGGACTTCCGAAAGTGCG
CTACACTCAGGTATGGTCGCACGACGTGACAATCGTTGCGAATAGCACCGAGGCCTCGCGCAAATCGTTG
TACGATTTGACCAAGTCCCTCGTCGCGACCTCGCAGGTCGAAGATCTTGTCGTCAACCTTGTGCCGCTGG
GCCGTAGCGCTGGAGGAGGTGGAAGCGGAGGAGGAGGAAGCGGAGGAGGAGGTAGCGGACCTAAGAAAAA
GAGGAAGGTGGCGGCCGCTGGATCCGGACGGGCTGACGCATTGGACGATTTTGATCTGGATATGCTGGGA
AGTGACGCCCTCGATGATTTTGACCTTGACATGCTTGGTTCGGATGCCCTTGATGACTTTGACCTCGACA
TGCTCGGCAGTGACGCCCTTGATGATTTCGACCTGGACATGCTGATTAACTAAGAATTCCTAGAGCTCGC
TGATCAGCCTCGACTGTGCCTTCTAGTTGCCAGCCATCTGTTGTTTGCCCCTCCCCCGTGCCTTCCTTGA
CCCTGGAAGGTGCCACTCCCACTGTCCTTTCCTAATAAAATGAGGAAATTGCATCGCATTGTCTGAGTAG
GTGTCATTCTATTCTGGGGGGTGGGGTGGGGCAGGACAGCAAGGGGGAGGATTGGGAAGAGAATAGCAGG
CATGCTGGGGAGCGGCCGCAGGAACCCCTAGTGATGGAGTTGGCCACTCCCTCTCTGCGCGCTCGCTCGC
TCACTGAGGCCGGGCGACCAAAGGTCGCCCGACGCCCGGGCTTTGCCCGGGCGGCCTCAGTGAGCGAGCG
AGCGCGCAGCTGCCTGCAGGGGCGCCTGATGCGGTATTTTCTCCTTACGCATCTGTGCGGTATTTCACAC
CGCATA
[95 nt withheld, positions 5887-5981]
T
[46 nt withheld, positions 5983-6028]
C
[141 nt withheld, positions 6030-6170]
CCTTTGACGTTGGAGTCCACGTTCTTTAATAGTGGACTCTTGTTCCAAACTGGAACAACACTCAACTCTA
TCTCGGGCTATTCTTTTGATTTATAAGGGATTTTGCCGATTTCGGTCTATTGGTTAAAAAATGAGCTGAT
TTAACAAAAATTTAACGCGAATTTTAACAAAATATTAACGTTTACAATTTTATGGTGCACTCTCAGTACA
ATCTGCTCTGATGCCGCATAGTTAAGCCAGCCCCGACACCCGCCAACACCCGCTGACGCGCCCTGACGGG
CTTGTCTGCTCCCGGCATCCGCTTACAGACAAGCTGTGACCGTCTCCGGGAGCTGCATGTGTCAGAGGTT
TTCACCGTCATCACCGAAACGCGCGAGACGAAAGGGCCTCGTGATACGCCTATTTTTATAGGTTAATGTC
ATGATAATAATGGTTTCTTAGACGTCAGGTGGCACTTTTCGGGGAAATGTGCGCGGAACCCCTATTTGTT
TATTTTTCTAAATACATTCAAATATGTATCCGCTCATGAGACAATAACCCTGATAAATGCTTCAATAATA
TTGAAAAAGGAAGAGTATGAGTATTCAACATTTCCGTGTCGCCCTTATTCCCTTTTTTGCGGCATTTTGC
CTTCCTGTTTTTGCTCACCCAGAAACGCTGGTGAAAGTAAAAGATGCTGAAGATCAGTTGGGTGCACGAG
TGGGTTACATCGAACTGGATCTCAACAGCGGTAAGATCCTTGAGAGTTTTCGCCCCGAAGAACGTTTTCC
AATGATGAGCACTTTTAAAGTTCTGCTATGTGGCGCGGTATTATCCCGTATTGACGCCGGGCAAGAGCAA
CTCGGTCGCCGCATACACTATTCTCAGAATGACTTGGTTGAGTACTCACCAGTCACAGAAAAGCATCTTA
CGGATGGCATGACAGTAAGAGAATTATGCAGTGCTGCCATAACCATGAGTGATAACACTGCGGCCAACTT
ACTTCTGACAACGATCGGAGGACCGAAGGAGCTAACCGCTTTTTTGCACAACATGGGGGATCATGTAACT
CGCCTTGATCGTTGGGAACCGGAGCTGAATGAAGCCATACCAAACGACGAGCGTGACACCACGATGCCTG
TAGCAATGGCAACAACGTTGCGCAAACTATTAACTGGCGAACTACTTACTCTAGCTTCCCGGCAACAATT
AATAGACTGGATGGAGGCGGATAAAGTTGCAGGACCACTTCTGCGCTCGGCCCTTCCGGCTGGCTGGTTT
ATTGCTGATAAATCTGGAGCCGGTGAGCGTGGAAGCCGCGGTATCATTGCAGCACTGGGGCCAGATGGTA
AGCCCTCCCGTATCGTAGTTATCTACACGACGGGGAGTCAGGCAACTATGGATGAACGAAATAGACAGAT
CGCTGAGATAGGTGCCTCACTGATTAAGCATTGGTAACTGTCAGACCAAGTTTACTCATATATACTTTAG
ATTGATTTAAAACTTCATTTTTAATTTAAAAGGATCTAGGTGAAGATCCTTTTTGATAATCTCATGACCA
AAATCCCTTAACGTGAGTTTTCGTTCCACTGAGCGTCAGACCCCGTAGAAAAGATCAAAGGATCTTCTTG
AGATCCTTTTTTTCTGCGCGTAATCTGCTGCTTGCAAACAAAAAAACCACCGCTACCAGCGGTGGTTTGT
TTGCCGGATCAAGAGCTACCAACTCTTTTTCCGAAGGTAACTGGCTTCAGCAGAGCGCAGATACCAAATA
CTGTTCTTCTAGTGTAGCCGTAGTTAGGCCACCACTTCAAGAACTCTGTAGCACCGCCTACATACCTCGC
TCTGCTAATCCTGTTACCAGTGGCTGCTGCCAGTGGCGATAAGTCGTGTCTTACCGGGTTGGACTCAAGA
CGATAGTTACCGGATAAGGCGCAGCGGTCGGGCTGAACGGGGGGTTCGTGCACACAGCCCAGCTTGGAGC
GAACGACCTACACCGAACTGAGATACCTACAGCGTGAGCTATGAGAAAGCGCCACGCTTCCCGAAGGGAG
AAAGGCGGACAGGTATCCGGTAAGCGGCAGGGTCGGAACAGGAGAGCGCACGAGGGAGCTTCCAGGGGGA
AACGCCTGGTATCTTTATAGTCCTGTCGGGTTTCGCCACCTCTGACTTGAGCGTCGATTTTTGTGATGCT
CGTCAGGGGGGCGGAGCCTATGGAAAAACGCCAGCAACGCGGCCTTTTTACGGTTCCTGGCCTTTTGCTG
GCCTTTTGCTCACATGCTAGAGGTACCCGTTACATAACTTACGGTAAATGGCCCGCCTGGCTGACCGCCC
AACGACCCCCGCCCATTGACGTCAATAGTAACGCCAATAGGGACTTTCCATTGACGTCAATGGGTGGAGT
ATTTACGGTAAACTGCCCACTTGGCAGTACATCAAGTGTATCATATGCCAAGTACGCCCCCTATTGACGT
CAATGACGGTAAATGGCCCGCCTGGCATTGTGCCCAGTACATGACCTTATGGGACTTTCCTACTTGGCAG
TACATCTACGTATTAGTCATCGCTATTACCATGGTCGAGGTGAGCCCCACGTTCTGCTTCACTCTCCCCA
TCTCCCCCCCCTCCCCACCCCCAATTTTGTATTTATTTATTTTTTAATTATTTTGTGCAGCGATGGGGGC
GGGGGG
